>Addgene plasmid #158328 | pLKO_AU1.Ollas.HA_NGFR | addgene full sequence | sequence record 330467 | Addgene NGS Result
GCAGTACGTGATTCTTGATCCCGAGCTTCGGGTTGGAAGTGGGTGGGAGAGTTCGAGGCCTTGCGCTTAA
GGAGCCCCTTCGCCTCGTGCTTGAGTTGAGGCCTGGCCTGGGCGCTGGGGCCGCCGCGTGCGAATCTGGT
GGCACCTTCGCGCCTGTCTCGCTGCTTTCGATAAGTCTCTAGCCATTTAAAATTTTTGATGACCTGCTGC
GACGCTTTTTTTCTGGCAAGATAGTCTTGTAAATGCGGGCCAAGATCTGCACACTGGTATTTCGGTTTTT
GGGGCCGCGGGCGGCGACGGGGCCCGTGCGTCCCAGCGCACATGTTCGGCGAGGCGGGGCCTGCGAGCGC
GGCCACCGAGAATCGGACGGGGGTAGTCTCAAGCTGGCCGGCCTGCTCTGGTGCCTGGCCTCGCGCCGCC
GTGTATCGCCCCGCCCTGGGCGGCAAGGCTGGCCCGGTCGGCACCAGTTGCGTGAGCGGAAAGATGGCCG
CTTCCCGGCCCTGCTGCAGGGAGCTCAAAATGGAGGACGCGGCGCTCGGGAGAGCGGGCGGGTGAGTCAC
CCACACAAAGGAAAAGGGCCTTTCCGTCCTCAGCCGTCGCTTCATGTGACTCCACGGAGTACCGGGCGCC
GTCCAGGCACCTCGATTAGTTCTCGAGCTTTTGGAGTACGTCGTCTTTAGGTTGGGGGGAGGGGTTTTAT
GCGATGGAGTTTCCCCACACTGAGTGGGTGGAGACTGAAGTTAGGCCAGCTTGGCACTTGATGTAATTCT
CCTTGGAATTTGCCCTTTTTGAGTTTGGATCTTGGTTCATTCTCAAGCCTCAGACAGTGGTTCAAAGTTT
TTTTCTTCCATTTCAGGTGTCGTGAGGAATTCTGCAGTCGATCGACGGTACCGCGGGCCCGGGATCCACG
GTCGCCACCATGGGGGCAGGTGCCACCGGCCGCGCCATGGACGGGCCGCGCCTGCTGCTGTTGCTGCTTC
TGGGGGTGTCCCTTGGAGGTGCCAAGGAGGCATGCGACACCTATCGGTACATTGGAGGAGGCGGGGGAGG
GAGCGGCTTCGCCAACGAGCTGGGCCCCAGGCTGATGGGCAAGTGCGGAGGAGGCGGGGGAGGGTACCCA
TACGATGTGCCAGATTACGCTCCCACAGGCCTGTACACACACAGCGGTGAGTGCTGCAAAGCCTGCAACC
TGGGCGAGGGTGTGGCCCAGCCTTGTGGAGCCAACCAGACCGTGTGTGAGCCCTGCCTGGACAGCGTGAC
GTTCTCCGACGTGGTGAGCGCGACCGAGCCGTGCAAGCCGTGCACCGAGTGCGTGGGGCTCCAGAGCATG
TCGGCGCCGTGCGTGGAGGCCGACGACGCCGTGTGCCGCTGCGCCTACGGCTACTACCAGGATGAGACGA
CTGGGCGCTGCGAGGCGTGCCGCGTGTGCGAGGCGGGCTCGGGCCTCGTGTTCTCCTGCCAGGACAAGCA
GAACACCGTGTGCGAGGAGTGCCCCGACGGCACGTATTCCGACGAGGCCAACCACGTGGACCCGTGCCTG
CCCTGCACCGTGTGCGAGGACACCGAGCGCCAGCTCCGCGAGTGCACACGCTGGGCCGACGCCGAGTGCG
AGGAGATCCCTGGCCGTTGGATTACACGGTCCACACCCCCAGAGGGCTCGGACAGCACAGCCCCCAGCAC
CCAGGAGCCTGAGGCACCTCCAGAACAAGACCTCATAGCCAGCACGGTGGCAGGTGTGGTGACCACAGTG
ATGGGCAGCTCCCAGCCCGTGGTGACCCGAGGCACCACCGACAACCTCATCCCTGTCTATTGCTCCATCC
TGGCTGCTGTGGTTGTGGGCCTTGTGGCCTACATAGCCTTCAAGAGGTGGAACAGGGGTATCCTCTAGAG
CGGCCGCGTCGACAATCAACCTCTGGATTACAAAATTTGTGAAAGATTGACTGGTATTCTTAACTATGTT
GCTCCTTTTACGCTATGTGGATACGCTGCTTTAATGCCTTTGTATCATGCTATTGCTTCCCGTATGGCTT
TCATTTTCTCCTCCTTGTATAAATCCTGGTTGCTGTCTCTTTATGAGGAGTTGTGGCCCGTTGTCAGGCA
ACGTGGCGTGGTGTGCACTGTGTTTGCTGACGCAACCCCCACTGGTTGGGGCATTGCCACCACCTGTCAG
CTCCTTTCCGGGACTTTCGCTTTCCCCCTCCCTATTGCCACGGCGGAACTCATCGCCGCCTGCCTTGCCC
GCTGCTGGACAGGGGCTCGGCTGTTGGGCACTGACAATTCCGTGGTGTTGTCGGGGAAGCTGACGTCCTT
TCCATGGCTGCTCGCCTGTGTTGCCACCTGGATTCTGCGCGGGACGTCCTTCTGCTACGTCCCTTCGGCC
CTCAATCCAGCGGACCTTCCTTCCCGCGGCCTGCTGCCGGCTCTGCGGCCTCTTCCGCATCTTCGCCTTC
GCCCTCAGACGAGTCGGATCTCCCTTTGGGCCGCCTCCCCGCCTGGGTACCTTTAAGACCAATGACTTAC
AAGGCAGCTGTAGATCTTAGCCACTTTTTAAAAGAAAAGGGGGGACTGGAAGGGCTAATTCACTCCCAAC
GAAGATAAGATCTGCTTTTTGCTTGTACTGGGTCTCTCTGGTTAGACCAGATCTGAGCCTGGGAGCTCTC
TGGCTAACTAGGGAACCCACTGCTTAAGCCTCAATAAAGCTTGCCTTGAGTGCTTCAAGTAGTGTGTGCC
CGTCTGTTGTGTGACTCTGGTAACTAGAGATCCCTCAGACCCTTTTAGTCAGTGTGGAAAATCTCTAGCA
GTAGTAGTTCATGTCATCTTATTATTCAGTATTTATAACTTGCAAAGAAATGAATATCAGAGAGTGAGAG
GAACTTGTTTATTGCAGCTTATAATGGTTACAAATAAAGCAATAGCATCACAAATTTCACAAATAAAGCA
TTTTTTTCACTGCATTCTAGTTGTGGTTTGTCCAAACTCATCAATGTATCTTATCATGTCTGGCTCTAGC
TATCCCGCCCCTAACTCCGCCCATCCCGCCCCTAACTCCGCCCAGTTCCGCCCATTCTCCGCCCCATGGC
TGACTAATTTTTTTTATTTATGCAGAGGCCGAGGCCGCCTCGGCCTCTGAGCTATTCCAGAAGTAGTGAG
GAGGCTTTTTTGGAGGCCTAGGGACGTACCCAATTCGCCCTATAGTGAGTCGTATTACGCGCGCTCACTG
GCCGTCGTTTTACAACGTCGTGACTGGGAAAACCCTGGCGTTACCCAACTTAATCGCCTTGCAGCACATC
CCCCTTTCGCCAGCTGGCGTAATAGCGAAGAGGCCCGCACCGATCGCCCTTCCCAACAGTTGCGCAGCCT
GAATGGCGAATGGG
[124 nt withheld, positions 3375-3498]
C
[91 nt withheld, positions 3500-3590]
A
[49 nt withheld, positions 3592-3640]
CCTTTGACGTTGGAGTCCACGTTCTTT
[37 nt withheld, positions 3668-3704]
ACCCTATCTCGGTCTATTCTTTTGATTTATAAGGGATTTTGCCGATTTCGGCCTATTGGTTAAAAAATGA
GCTGATTTAACAAAAATTTAACGCGAATTTTAACAAAATATTAACGCTTACAATTTAGGTGGCACTTTTC
GGGGAAATGTGCGCGGAACCCCTATTTGTTTATTTTTCTAAATACATTCAAATATGTATCCGCTCATGAG
ACAATAACCCTGATAAATGCTTCAATAATATTGAAAAAGGAAGAGTATGAGTATTCAACATTTCCGTGTC
GCCCTTATTCCCTTTTTTGCGGCATTTTGCCTTCCTGTTTTTGCTCACCCAGAAACGCTGGTGAAAGTAA
AAGATGCTGAAGATCAGTTGGGTGCACGAGTGGGTTACATCGAACTGGATCTCAACAGCGGTAAGATCCT
TGAGAGTTTTCGCCCCGAAGAACGTTTTCCAATGATGAGCACTTTTAAAGTTCTGCTATGTGGCGCGGTA
TTATCCCGTATTGACGCCGGGCAAGAGCAACTCGGTCGCCGCATACACTATTCTCAGAATGACTTGGTTG
AGTACTCACCAGTCACAGAAAAGCATCTTACGGATGGCATGACAGTAAGAGAATTATGCAGTGCTGCCAT
AACCATGAGTGATAACACTGCGGCCAACTTACTTCTGACAACGATCGGAGGACCGAAGGAGCTAACCGCT
TTTTTGCACAACATGGGGGATCATGTAACTCGCCTTGATCGTTGGGAACCGGAGCTGAATGAAGCCATAC
CAAACGACGAGCGTGACACCACGATGCCTGTAGCAATGGCAACAACGTTGCGCAAACTATTAACTGGCGA
ACTACTTACTCTAGCTTCCCGGCAACAATTAATAGACTGGATGGAGGCGGATAAAGTTGCAGGACCACTT
CTGCGCTCGGCCCTTCCGGCTGGCTGGTTTATTGCTGATAAATCTGGAGCCGGTGAGCGTGGGTCTCGCG
GTATCATTGCAGCACTGGGGCCAGATGGTAAGCCCTCCCGTATCGTAGTTATCTACACGACGGGGAGTCA
GGCAACTATGGATGAACGAAATAGACAGATCGCTGAGATAGGTGCCTCACTGATTAAGCATTGGTAACTG
TCAGACCAAGTTTACTCATATATACTTTAGATTGATTTAAAACTTCATTTTTAATTTAAAAGGATCTAGG
TGAAGATCCTTTTTGATAATCTCATGACCAAAATCCCTTAACGTGAGTTTTCGTTCCACTGAGCGTCAGA
CCCCGTAGAAAAGATCAAAGGATCTTCTTGAGATCCTTTTTTTCTGCGCGTAATCTGCTGCTTGCAAACA
AAAAAACCACCGCTACCAGCGGTGGTTTGTTTGCCGGATCAAGAGCTACCAACTCTTTTTCCGAAGGTAA
CTGGCTTCAGCAGAGCGCAGATACCAAATACTGTTCTTCTAGTGTAGCCGTAGTTAGGCCACCACTTCAA
GAACTCTGTAGCACCGCCTACATACCTCGCTCTGCTAATCCTGTTACCAGTGGCTGCTGCCAGTGGCGAT
AAGTCGTGTCTTACCGGGTTGGACTCAAGACGATAGTTACCGGATAAGGCGCAGCGGTCGGGCTGAACGG
GGGGTTCGTGCACACAGCCCAGCTTGGAGCGAACGACCTACACCGAACTGAGATACCTACAGCGTGAGCT
ATGAGAAAGCGCCACGCTTCCCGAAGGGAGAAAGGCGGACAGGTATCCGGTAAGCGGCAGGGTCGGAACA
GGAGAGCGCACGAGGGAGCTTCCAGGGGGAAACGCCTGGTATCTTTATAGTCCTGTCGGGTTTCGCCACC
TCTGACTTGAGCGTCGATTTTTGTGATGCTCGTCAGGGGGGCGGAGCCTATGGAAAAACGCCAGCAACGC
GGCCTTTTTACGGTTCCTGGCCTTTTGCTGGCCTTTTGCTCACATGTTCTTTCCTGCGTTATCCCCTGAT
TCTGTGGATAACCGTATTACCGCCTTTGAGTGAGCTGATACCGCTCGCCGCAGCCGAACGACCGAGCGCA
GCGAGTCAGTGAGCGAGGAAGCGGAAGAGCGCCCAATACGCAAACCGCCTCTCCCCGCGCGTTGGCCGAT
TCATTAATGCAGCTGGCACGACAGGTTTCCCGACTGGAAAGCGGGCAGTGAGCGCAACGCAATTAATGTG
AGTTAGCTCACTCATTAGGCACCCCAGGCTTTACACTTTATGCTTCCGGCTCGTATGTTGTGTGGAATTG
TGAGCGGATAACAATTTCACACAGGAAACAGCTATGACCATGATTACGCCAAGCGCGCAATTAACCCTCA
CTAAAGGGAACAAAAGCTGGAGCTGCAAGCTTAATGTAGTCTTATGCAATACTCTTGTAGTCTTGCAACA
TGGTAACGATGAGTTAGCAACATGCCTTACAAGGAGAGAAAAAGCACCGTGCATGGCGATTGGTGGAAGT
AAGGTGGTACGATCGTGCCTTATTAGGAAGGCAACAGACGGGTCTGACATGGATTGGACGAACCACTGAA
TTGCCGCATTGCAGAGATATTGTATTTAAGTGCCTAGCTCGATACATAAACGGGTCTCTCTGGTTAGACC
AGATCTGAGCCTGGGAGCTCTCTGGCTAACTAGGGAACCCACTGCTTAAGCCTCAATAAAGCTTGCCTTG
AGTGCTTCAAGTAGTGTGTGCCCGTCTGTTGTGTGACTCTGGTAACTAGAGATCCCTCAGACCCTTTTAG
TCAGTGTGGAAAATCTCTAGCAGTGGCGCCCGAACAGGGACTTGAAAGCGAAAGGGAAACCAGAGGAGCT
CTCTCGACGCAGGACTCGGCTTGCTGAAGCGCGCACGGCAAGAGGCGAGGGGCGGCGACTGGTGAGTACG
CCAAAAATTTTGACTAGCGGAGGCTAGAAGGAGAGAGATGGGTGCGAGAGCGTCAGTATTAAGCGGGGGA
GAATTAGATCGCGATGGGAAAAAATTCGGTTAAGGCCAGGGGGAAAGAAAAAATATAAATTAAAACATAT
AGTATGGGCAAGCAGGGAGCTAGAACGATTCGCAGTTAATCCTGGCCTGTTAGAAACATCAGAAGGCTGT
AGACAAATACTGGGACAGCTACAACCATCCCTTCAGACAGGATCAGAAGAACTTAGATCATTATATAATA
CAGTAGCAACCCTCTATTGTGTGCATCAAAGGATAGAGATAAAAGACACCAAGGAAGCTTTAGACAAGAT
AGAGGAAGAGCAAAACAAAAGTAAGACCACCGCACAGCAAGCGGCCGCTGATCTTCAGACCTGGAGGAGG
AGATATGAGGGACAATTGGAGAAGTGAATTATATAAATATAAAGTAGTAAAAATTGAACCATTAGGAGTA
GCACCCACCAAGGCAAAGAGAAGAGTGGTGCAGAGAGAAAAAAGAGCAGTGGGAATAGGAGCTTTGTTCC
TTGGGTTCTTGGGAGCAGCAGGAAGCACTATGGGCGCAGCGTCAATGACGCTGACGGTACAGGCCAGACA
ATTATTGTCTGGTATAGTGCAGCAGCAGAACAATTTGCTGAGGGCTATTGAGGCGCAACAGCATCTGTTG
CAACTCACAGTCTGGGGCATCAAGCAGCTCCAGGCAAGAATCCTGGCTGTGGAAAGATACCTAAAGGATC
AACAGCTCCTGGGGATTTGGGGTTGCTCTGGAAAACTCATTTGCACCACTGCTGTGCCTTGGAATGCTAG
TTGGAGTAATAAATCTCTGGAACAGATTTGGAATCACACGACCTGGATGGAGTGGGACAGAGAAATTAAC
AATTACACAAGCTTAATACACTCCTTAATTGAAGAATCGCAAAACCAGCAAGAAAAGAATGAACAAGAAT
TATTGGAATTAGATAAATGGGCAAGTTTGTGGAATTGGTTTAACATAACAAATTGGCTGTGGTATATAAA
ATTATTCATAATGATAGTAGGAGGCTTGGTAGGTTTAAGAATAGTTTTTGCTGTACTTTCTATAGTGAAT
AGAGTTAGGCAGGGATATTCACCATTATCGTTTCAGACCCACCTCCCAACCCCGAGGGGACCCGACAGGC
CCGAAGGAATAGAAGAAGAAGGTGGAGAGAGAGACAGAGACAGATCCATTCGATTAGTGAACGGATCTCG
ACGGTATCGATCACGAGACTAGTATCGAGCGGCCGCCCCCTTCACCGAGGGCCTATTTCCCATGATTCCT
TCATATTTGCATATACGATACAAGGCTGTTAGAGAGATAATTGGAATTAATTTGACTGTAAACACAAAGA
TATTAGTACAAAATACGTGACGTAGAAAGTAATAATTTCTTGGGTAGTTTGCAGTTTTAAAATTATGTTT
TAAAATGGACTATCATATGCTTACCGTAACTTGAAAGTATTTCGATTTCTTGGCTTTATATATCTTGTGG
AAAGGACGAAACACCGGGTCTTCGAGAAGACCTGTTTTAGAGCTAGAAATAGCAAGTTAAAATAAGGCTA
GTCCGTTATCAACTTGAAAAAGTGGCACCGAGTCGGTGCTTTTTTTAATTCTCGACCTCGAGACAAATGG
CAGTATTCATCCACAATTTTAAAAGAAAAGGGGGGATTGGGGGGTACAGTGCAGGGGAAAGAATAGTAGA
CATAATAGCAACAGACATACAAACTAAAGAATTACAAAAACAAATTACAAAAATTCAAAATTTTCGGGTT
TATTACAGGGACAGCAGAGATCCACTTTGGCCGCGGCTCGAGGCGATAAGCTTTGCAAAGATGGATAAAG
TTTTAAACAGAGAGGAATCTTTGCAGCTAATGGACCTTCTAGGTCTTGAAAGGAGTGGGAATTGGCTCCG
GTGCCCGTCAGTGGGCAGAGCGCACATCGCCCACAGTCCCCGAGAAGTTGGGGGGAGGGGTCGGCAATTG
AACCGGTGCCTAGAGAAGGTGGCGCGGGGTAAACTGGGAAAGTGATGTCGTGTACTGGCTCCGCCTTTTT
CCCGAGGGTGGGGGAGAACCGTATATAAGTGCAGTAGTCGCCGTGAACGTTCTTTTTCGCAACGGGTTTG
CCGCCAGAACACAGGTAAGTGCCGTGTGTGGTTCCCGCGGGCCTGGCCTCTTTACGGGTTATGGCCCTTG
CGTGCCTTGAATTACTTCCACCTGGCT
Features (pLannotate 1.2.2; 29 found; start..end, strand, type, name):
    882..907     +  misc_feature   MCS (fragment): multiple cloning site
    920..1873    +  CDS            NGFR (fragment): TNR16_HUMAN - Also known as TNFRSF16. Experimental evidence at protein level: Swiss-Prot protein existence level 1. Low affinity receptor which can bind to NGF, BDNF, NTF3, and NTF4. Forms a heterodimeric receptor with SORCS2 that binds the precursor forms of NGF, BDNF and NTF3 with high affinity, and has much lower affinity for mature NGF and BDNF (PubMed:24908487). Plays an important role in differentiation and survival of specific neuronal populations during development (By similarity). Can mediate cell survival as well as cell death of neural cells. Plays a role in the inactivation of RHOA
   1904..2492    +  misc_feature   WPRE: woodchuck hepatitis virus posttranscriptional regulatory element
   2497..2634    +  CDS            nef (fragment): NEF_HV1LA - Experimental evidence at protein level: Swiss-Prot protein existence level 1. Extracellular Nef protein targets CD4(+) T-lymphocytes for apoptosis by interacting with CXCR4 surface receptors. From Human immunodeficiency virus type 1 group M subtype B (isolate Lai) (HIV-1).
   2620..2800    +  LTR            5' LTR (truncated): truncated 5' long terminal repeat (LTR) from HIV-1
   2872..2993    +  polyA_signal   SV40 poly(A) signal: SV40 polyadenylation signal
   3033..3168    +  rep_origin     SV40 ori: SV40 origin of replication
   3189..3207    -  promoter       T7 promoter: promoter for bacteriophage T7 RNA polymerase
   3215..3370    +  CDS            lacZα (fragment): LacZα fragment of β-galactosidase; lacZ fragment
   3375..3803    +  rep_origin     f1 ori (sequence partly withheld): f1 bacteriophage origin of replication; arrow indicates direction of (+) strand synthesis
   3856..3960    +  promoter       AmpR promoter: bla
   3961..4821    +  CDS            AmpR: β-lactamase; bla; confers resistance to ampicillin, carbenicillin, and related antibiotics
   4992..5580    +  rep_origin     ori: high-copy-number ColE1/pMB1/pBR322/pUC origin of replication
   5763..5855    +  CDS            lacI (fragment): lac repressor; lacI; The lac repressor binds to the lac operator to inhibit transcription in E. coli. This inhibition can be relieved by adding lactose or isopropyl-β-D-thiogalactopyranoside (IPTG).
   5868..5889    +  protein_bind   CAP binding site: CAP binding activates transcription in the presence of cAMP. E. coli catabolite activator protein
   5904..5934    +  promoter       lac promoter: promoter for the E. coli lac operon
   5942..5958    +  protein_bind   lac operator: The lac repressor binds to the lac operator to inhibit transcription in E. coli. This inhibition can be relieved by adding lactose or isopropyl-β-D-thiogalactopyranoside (IPTG). lac repressor encoded by lacI
   6003..6021    +  promoter       T3 promoter: promoter for bacteriophage T3 RNA polymerase
   6049..6275    +  promoter       RSV promoter: Rous sarcoma virus enhancer/promoter
   6276..6456    +  LTR            5' LTR (truncated): truncated 5' long terminal repeat (LTR) from HIV-1
   6503..6628    +  misc_feature   HIV-1 Ψ: packaging signal of human immunodeficiency virus type 1
   6612..6975    +  CDS            HIV-1 gag (fragment): gag protein from human immunodeficiency virus 1; gag
   7121..7354    +  misc_feature   RRE: The Rev response element (RRE) of HIV-1 allows for Rev-dependent mRNA export from the nucleus to the cytoplasm.
   7731..7831    +  CDS            Rev (fragment): human immunodeficiency virus 1 (HIV-1) Rev protein; rev; enhances nuclear export of unspliced and incompletely spliced viral mRNAs
   7881..8121    +  promoter       U6 promoter: RNA polymerase III promoter for human U6 snRNA
   8148..8223    +  misc_RNA       gRNA scaffold: guide RNA scaffold for the Streptococcus pyogenes CRISPR/Cas9 system
   8271..8388    +  misc_feature   cPPT/CTS: central polypurine tract and central termination sequence of HIV-1
   8455..8521    +  CDS            small t antigen (fragment): SV40 (simian virus 40) small t antigen
   8528..865     +  promoter       EF-1α promoter (across the origin): strong constitutive promoter for human elongation factor EF-1α
