[The description below was written by a language model from this plasmid's Addgene catalogue record and pLannotate feature annotations shown in this document.]
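Description:
pLKO_AU1.Ollas.HA_NGFR is a third-generation-style lentiviral CRISPR vector built on the pLKO backbone (about 8.8 kb in the sequenced record) that combines a guide RNA cloning cassette with a protein barcode ("Pro-Code") reporter. It is propagated in E. coli through a high-copy ColE1/pUC origin with ampicillin selection via β-lactamase, and the backbone also carries an f1 origin, lac promoter/operator remnants, T3 and T7 promoters, and an SV40 origin and poly(A) signal downstream of the viral cassette. The viral genome is transcribed from a chimeric RSV promoter fused to a truncated HIV-1 5' LTR and contains the Ψ packaging signal with a gag fragment, the Rev response element, the cPPT/CTS, WPRE, and a truncated 3' LTR, so packaging functions must be supplied in trans.

Within the proviral region, a human U6 Pol III promoter sits upstream of the Streptococcus pyogenes Cas9 guide RNA scaffold, providing the site into which an sgRNA spacer is cloned; no Cas9 gene is annotated, so the nuclease must come from elsewhere. Downstream, the EF-1α promoter drives a human NGFR lacking its signaling domain (dNGFR), fused at its N terminus to the AU1, Ollas and HA epitopes. The epitopes themselves are not individually annotated in the feature table, which marks only the NGFR fragment. The truncated receptor serves as an inert scaffold carrying this particular three-tag combination, so antibody staining identifies which vector, and hence which guide, a cell received. Used alongside other tag combinations, it supports vector and cell tracking and phenotypic CRISPR screens read out at single-cell resolution by cytometry.
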