Addgene plasmid #158328: pLKO_AU1.Ollas.HA_NGFR
Purpose: Protein Barcode (Pro-Code) for vector/cell tracking. Contains U6 trRNA cassette for sgRNA cloning. Enables phenotypic CRISPR screens at a single cell resolution (using cytometry).
Depositing lab: Brian Brown. Depositing organization: Icahn School of Medicine at Mount Sinai. Publication: Protein Barcodes Enable High-Dimensional Single-Cell CRISPR Screens. Wroblewska A, Dhainaut M, Ben-Zvi B, Rose SA, Park ES, Amir ED, Bektesevic A, Baccarini A, Merad M, Rahman AH, Brown BD. Cell. 2018 Nov 1;175(4):1141-1155.e16. doi: 10.1016/j.cell.2018.09.022. Epub 2018 Oct 18. PubMed 30343902.
Backbone
  Vector backbone: pLKO
  Backbone size w/o insert (bp): 9000
  Vector type: Lentiviral, CRISPR
Growth in bacteria
  Bacterial resistance: Ampicillin, 100 μg/mL
  Growth temperature: 37°C
  Growth strain: NEB Stable
  Copy number: High Copy
Gene/Insert
  Gene/Insert name: Pro-Code Tagged human dNGFR
  Species: H. sapiens (human)
  Insert size (bp): 1000
  Mutation: Truncation of the signaling domain
  Entrez Gene: NGFR (a.k.a. CD271, Gp80-LNGFR, TNFRSF16, p75(NTR), p75NTR)
  Promoter: EF1a
  Tag / fusion protein: AU1.Ollas.HA (N terminal on insert)
  Cloning method: Restriction Enzyme; 5′ cloning site Unknown (unknown if destroyed)
  Sequencing primers: 5′ cctttttgagtttggatcttggttcat
Terms and licenses: Academic/Nonprofit Terms; Industry Terms: Not Available to Industry
How to cite: pLKO_AU1.Ollas.HA_NGFR was a gift from Brian Brown (Addgene plasmid # 158328 ; http://n2t.net/addgene:158328 ; RRID:Addgene_158328)
