>Addgene plasmid #158328 | pLKO_AU1.Ollas.HA_NGFR | depositor partial sequence | sequence record 305525 | Tagged NGFR
ATGGGGGCAGGTGCCACCGGCCGCGCCATGGACGGGCCGCGCCTGCTGCTGTTGCTGCTTCTGGGGGTGT
CCCTTGGAGGTGCCAAGGAGGCATGCGACACCTATCGGTACATTGGAGGAGGCGGGGGAGGGAGCGGCTT
CGCCAACGAGCTGGGCCCCAGGCTGATGGGCAAGTGCGGAGGAGGCGGGGGAGGGTACCCATACGATGTG
CCAGATTACGCTCCCACAGGCCTGTACACACACAGCGGTGAGTGCTGCAAAGCCTGCAACCTGGGCGAGG
GTGTGGCCCAGCCTTGTGGAGCCAACCAGACCGTGTGTGAGCCCTGCCTGGACAGCGTGACGTTCTCCGA
CGTGGTGAGCGCGACCGAGCCGTGCAAGCCGTGCACCGAGTGCGTGGGGCTCCAGAGCATGTCGGCGCCG
TGCGTGGAGGCCGACGACGCCGTGTGCCGCTGCGCCTACGGCTACTACCAGGATGAGACGACTGGGCGCT
GCGAGGCGTGCCGCGTGTGCGAGGCGGGCTCGGGCCTCGTGTTCTCCTGCCAGGACAAGCAGAACACCGT
GTGCGAGGAGTGCCCCGACGGCACGTATTCCGACGAGGCCAACCACGTGGACCCGTGCCTGCCCTGCACC
GTGTGCGAGGACACCGAGCGCCAGCTCCGCGAGTGCACACGCTGGGCCGACGCCGAGTGCGAGGAGATCC
CTGGCCGTTGGATTACACGGTCCACACCCCCAGAGGGCTCGGACAGCACAGCCCCCAGCACCCAGGAGCC
TGAGGCACCTCCAGAACAAGACCTCATAGCCAGCACGGTGGCAGGTGTGGTGACCACAGTGATGGGCAGC
TCCCAGCCCGTGGTGACCCGAGGCACCACCGACAACCTCATCCCTGTCTATTGCTCCATCCTGGCTGCTG
TGGTTGTGGGCCTTGTGGCCTACATAGCCTTCAAGAGGTGGAACAGGGGTATCCTCTAG
